Addgene plasmid #12786: DCT.VV.Orf98
Purpose: This plasmid was designed for screening purposes and may contain discrepancies relative to the current canonical GenBank version of the gene.
Depositing lab: Jack Bennink & Jon Yewdell. Publication: Identification of poxvirus CD8+ T cell determinants to enable rational design and characterization of smallpox vaccines. Tscharke DC, Karupiah G, Zhou J, Palmore T, Irvine KR, Haeryfar SM, Williams S, Sidney J, Sette A, Bennink JR, Yewdell JW. J Exp Med. 2005 January 3; 201(1): 95–104. 10.1084/jem.20041912 PubMed 15623576.
Backbone
  Vector backbone: pcDNA 3.1D V5-His-TOPO
  Backbone manufacturer: Invitrogen
  Backbone size w/o insert (bp): 5514
  Vector type: Mammalian Expression
  Selectable markers: Neomycin (select with G418)
Growth in bacteria
  Bacterial resistance: Ampicillin, 100 μg/mL
  Growth temperature: 37°C
  Growth strain: DH5alpha
  Copy number: High Copy
Gene/Insert
  Gene/Insert name: VV.Orf98 (alt names: VV_WR_190; soluble γ-interferon receptor)
  Species: Vaccinia Virus
  Insert size (bp): 819
  GenBank ID: 9791141
  Cloning method: Restriction Enzyme; 5′ cloning site BamHI (not destroyed); 3′ cloning site BamHI (not destroyed)
  Sequencing primers: 5′ Universal T7
Terms and licenses: Academic/Nonprofit Terms; Industry Terms: Not Available to Industry
Depositor comments: Please see the Vaccinia kit page ( https://www.addgene.org/vvorf/ ) for more information. The kit page contains the supplemental VVOrfData spreadsheet, which includes important information about this plasmid. The plasmid and insert names provided here relate only to this library. The name of the ORF (if present) in VACV strain Copenhagen and the name of the ORF (if annotated) in VACV strain WR sequence can be found in VVOrfData spreadsheet. Please note that the amino acid sequence given for each ORF in the spreadsheet may contain some errors. Additionally, changes from the expected sequence may be present in these plasmids. Please see Addgene's quality control sequence and sequencing notes in the VVOrfData spreadsheet before ordering this plasmid.
How to cite: DCT.VV.Orf98 was a gift from Jack Bennink & Jon Yewdell (Addgene plasmid # 12786 ; http://n2t.net/addgene:12786 ; RRID:Addgene_12786)
