[The description below was written by a language model from this plasmid's Addgene catalogue record.]
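Description:
DCT.VV.Orf98 is a mammalian expression plasmid built on the commercial pcDNA 3.1D V5-His-TOPO backbone (about 5.5 kb without insert) and carrying a single vaccinia virus open reading frame. The insert, roughly 819 bp, is designated VV.Orf98 within its library, is also listed as VV_WR_190, and is described as the soluble γ-interferon receptor, a secreted poxvirus protein of the type that binds host interferon-γ to blunt the antiviral response. The record lists BamHI sites on both sides of the insert, both retained. A T7 priming site upstream of the cloning position is recorded for sequencing. The plasmid is maintained in E. coli at high copy under ampicillin selection, and a neomycin resistance marker allows G418 selection of transfected mammalian cells.

No feature table is provided, so the promoter and tag status are not explicitly recorded. Vectors of the pcDNA3.1 family normally drive the insert from the CMV immediate-early promoter, and this backbone offers optional C-terminal V5 and polyhistidine tags, but the record does not say whether the ORF is in frame with them.

The construct belongs to a collection of vaccinia ORF plasmids assembled for screening, associated with work identifying poxvirus CD8+ T cell determinants relevant to smallpox vaccine design. Expressing individual viral ORFs in mammalian cells is a way to find which gene products are recognised by virus-specific T cells. The depositors caution that the clone was made for screening and may differ from the canonical gene sequence, that the naming is specific to this library, and that the accompanying library spreadsheet and quality-control sequencing should be checked before relying on the exact sequence.
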