>Addgene plasmid #12786 | DCT.VV.Orf98 | addgene partial sequence | sequence record 19181 | T7 5'-TAATACGACTCACTATAGGG-3'
CAGTACCCTTCACCGAATTCCAGCTGACCACCATGAGATATATTATAATTCTCGCAGTTTTGTTCATTAA
TAGTATACACGCTAAAATAACTAGTTATAAGTTTGAATCCGTCAATTTTGATTCCAAAATTGAATGGACT
GGGGATGGTCTATACAATATATCCCTTAAAAATTATGGCATCAAGACGTGGCAAACAATGTATACAAATG
TACCAGAAGGAACATACGACATATCCGCATTTCCAAAGAATGATTTCGTATCTTTCTGGGTTAAATTTGA
ACAAGGCGATTATAAAGTGGAAGAGTATTGTACGGGACTATGCGTCGAAGTAAAAATTGGACCACCGACT
GTAACATTGACTGAATACGACGACCATATCAATTTGTACATCGAGCATCCGTATGCTACTAGAGGTAGCA
AAAAGATTCCTATTTACAAACGCGGTGACATGTGTGATATCTACTTGTTGTATACGGCTAACTTCACATT
CGGAGATTCTAAAGAACCAGTACCATATGATATCGATGACTACGATTGCACGTCTACAGGTTGCAGCATA
GACTTTGTCACAACAGAAAAAGTGTGCGTGACAGCACAGGGGGCCACAGAAGGGTTTCTCGAANAAATTA
CTCCATGGAGTTCGAAAGTATGTCTGACACCTAAAAAGAGTGTATATACATGCGCAATTAGATCCAAAGA
AGATGTTCCCAATTTCAAGGACAAAATGGCC
